Addgene plasmid #14264: pAG414GPD-ccdB-TAP
Purpose: (Empty Backbone)
Depositing lab: Susan Lindquist. Depositing organization: Whitehead Institute for Biomedical Research. Publication: A suite of Gateway cloning vectors for high-throughput genetic analysis in Saccharomyces cerevisiae. Alberti S, Gitler AD, Lindquist S. Yeast. 2007 Oct . 24(10):913-9. 10.1002/yea.1502 PubMed 17583893.
Backbone
  Vector backbone: pRS414
  Vector type: Yeast Expression ; Gateway Destination
  Selectable markers: TRP1
Growth in bacteria
  Bacterial resistance: Chloramphenicol and Ampicillin, 25 & 100 μg/mL
  Growth temperature: 37°C
  Growth strain: DB3.1
  Growth instructions: DB3.1, ccdB Survival
  Copy number: Unknown
Gene/Insert
  Gene/Insert name: None
  Tag / fusion protein: TAP (C terminal on backbone)
  Cloning method: Gateway Cloning
  Sequencing primers: 5′ GPDPro_F
Terms and licenses: Academic/Nonprofit Terms; Industry Terms: Not Available to Industry
Depositor comments: Type of plasmid: CEN. This plasmid contains the Gateway technology from Invitrogen; Invitrogen requires purchasing of Gateway Clonase for carrying out the Gateway recombinational cloning reaction http://www.invitrogen.com Please note that the full plasmid sequence is provided as a reference only, and may not match the exact sequence of the plasmid.
How to cite: pAG414GPD-ccdB-TAP was a gift from Susan Lindquist (Addgene plasmid # 14264 ; http://n2t.net/addgene:14264 ; RRID:Addgene_14264)
