[The description below was written by a language model from this plasmid's Addgene catalogue record and pLannotate feature annotations shown in this document.]
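Description:
pAG414GPD-ccdB-TAP is an empty Gateway destination vector for constitutive protein expression in Saccharomyces cerevisiae, built on the pRS414 shuttle backbone. In yeast it is maintained as a low-copy centromeric plasmid through a CEN6/ARS element and selected by the TRP1 auxotrophic marker, which is expressed from its own promoter. In E. coli it replicates from a ColE1/pUC-type origin and carries ampicillin resistance. An f1 origin and remnants of the pBluescript lacZα/MCS region, with flanking T3 and T7 promoters, are also present from the parental vector.

The expression unit consists of the strong constitutive GPD (TDH3/GAP) promoter, a Gateway cassette, an in-frame C-terminal TAP tag and the CYC1 terminator. The cassette is bounded by attR1 and attR2 and contains a chloramphenicol resistance gene plus the ccdB toxin gene. The unrecombined vector therefore has to be propagated in a ccdB-tolerant strain such as DB3.1 under dual chloramphenicol and ampicillin selection. An LR recombination with an entry clone replaces the CmR/ccdB segment with the gene of interest, and ccdB then counterselects against unrecombined vector in standard strains. The incoming open reading frame, if it lacks a stop codon, is fused to the TAP tag. The feature table annotates this tag as a calmodulin-binding peptide followed by Staphylococcus aureus protein A immunoglobulin-binding domains, a combination that supports two-step tandem affinity purification and detection of the tagged protein.

The plasmid belongs to a suite of yeast Gateway vectors designed for high-throughput genetic analysis. The depositor notes that the full sequence is provided as a reference only and may not match the physical plasmid exactly.
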