Features (pLannotate 1.2.2; 31 found; start..end, strand, type, name):
     70..573     -  misc_feature   CEN/ARS: S. cerevisiae CEN6 centromere fused to an autonomously replicating sequence
    610..714     +  promoter       AmpR promoter: bla
    715..1575    +  CDS            AmpR: β-lactamase; bla; confers resistance to ampicillin, carbenicillin, and related antibiotics
   1746..2334    +  rep_origin     ori: high-copy-number ColE1/pMB1/pBR322/pUC origin of replication
   2517..2609    +  CDS            lacI (fragment): lac repressor; lacI; The lac repressor binds to the lac operator to inhibit transcription in E. coli. This inhibition can be relieved by adding lactose or isopropyl-β-D-thiogalactopyranoside (IPTG).
   2622..2643    +  protein_bind   CAP binding site: CAP binding activates transcription in the presence of cAMP. E. coli catabolite activator protein
   2658..2688    +  promoter       lac promoter: promoter for the E. coli lac operon
   2696..2712    +  protein_bind   lac operator: The lac repressor binds to the lac operator to inhibit transcription in E. coli. This inhibition can be relieved by adding lactose or isopropyl-β-D-thiogalactopyranoside (IPTG). lac repressor encoded by lacI
   2757..2775    +  promoter       T3 promoter: promoter for bacteriophage T3 RNA polymerase
   2804..3448    +  promoter       GAP promoter: S. cerevisiae TDH3; promoter for glyceraldehyde-3-phosphate dehydrogenase
   3454..3474    +  misc_feature   MCS (fragment): pBluescript multiple cloning site
   3478..3602    +  protein_bind   attR1: mutant version of attR; recombination site for the Gateway® LR reaction LR Clonase™
   3627..3657    +  promoter       lac UV5 promoter: E. coli lac promoter with an "up" mutation
   3681..3710    +  promoter       cat promoter (fragment): promoter of the E. coli cat gene encoding chloramphenicol acetyltransferase
   3711..4370    +  CDS            CmR: chloramphenicol acetyltransferase; cat; confers resistance to chloramphenicol
   4552..4710    +  CDS            ccdA (fragment): CCDA_ECO57 - Also known as H, letA. Experimental evidence at protein level: Swiss-Prot protein existence level 1. Antitoxin component of a type II toxin-antitoxin (TA) system which inhibits the post-segregational killing (PSK) of plasmid-free cells, also referred to as a plasmid addiction system. Binds to and blocks the activity of CcdB; will also remove bound CcdB protein from the CcdB-GyrA complex by forming a CcdA-CcdB complex, a process termed rejuvenation. Functions as a transcriptional corepressor for the ccdAB operon, repression also requires CcdB (By similarity). From Escherichia coli
   4715..5017    +  CDS            ccdB: CCDB_ECOLI - Also known as G, letB, letD. Experimental evidence at protein level: Swiss-Prot protein existence level 1. Toxic component of a type II toxin-antitoxin (TA) system, functioning in plasmid maintainence. Responsible for the post- segregational killing (PSK) of plasmid-free cells, also referred to as a plasmid addiction system. Half-life of over 2 hours. Cell killing by CcdB is accompanied by filamentation, defects in chromosome and plasmid segregation, defects in cell division, formation of anucleate cells, decreased DNA synthesis and plasmid loss. Interferes with the activity of DN
   5061..5185    -  protein_bind   attR2: mutant version of attR; recombination site for the Gateway® LR reaction LR Clonase™
   5189..5222    +  misc_feature   MCS (fragment): pBluescript multiple cloning site
   5244..5321    +  CDS            CBP: calmodulin-binding peptide derived from skeletal muscle myosin light chain kinase; binds calmodulin with nanomolar affinity in the presence of calcium
   5442..5591    +  CDS            spa (fragment): SPA_STAAE - Experimental evidence at protein level: Swiss-Prot protein existence level 1. Plays a role in the inhibition of the host innate and adaptive immune responses. Possesses five immunoglobulin-binding domains that capture both the fragment crystallizable region (Fc region) and the Fab region (part of Ig that identifies antigen) of immunoglobulins (By similarity). In turn, Staphylococcus aureus is protected from phagocytic killing via inhibition of Ig Fc region. In addition, the host elicited B-cell response is prevented due to a decrease of antibody-secreting cell proliferation that en
   5727..6107    +  CDS            protein A (fragment): immunoglobulin binding domains of Staphylocuccus aureus protein A
   6120..6367    +  terminator     CYC1 terminator: S. cerevisiae CYC1; transcription terminator for CYC1
   6386..6404    -  promoter       T7 promoter: promoter for bacteriophage T7 RNA polymerase
   6412..6567    +  CDS            lacZα (fragment): LacZα fragment of β-galactosidase; lacZ fragment
   6575..7030    +  rep_origin     f1 ori (sequence partly withheld): f1 bacteriophage origin of replication; arrow indicates direction of (+) strand synthesis
   7031..7082    -  misc_feature   bom (fragment): basis of mobility region from pBR322
   7129..7803    -  CDS            TRP1: phosphoribosylanthranilate isomerase, required for tryptophan biosynthesis; S. cerevisiae TRP1; yeast auxotrophic marker
   7804..8084    -  promoter       TRP1 promoter: S. cerevisiae TRP1
   8085..8134    -  misc_feature   bom (fragment): basis of mobility region from pBR322
   8236..1       -  CDS            rop (fragment) (across the origin): Rop protein, which maintains plasmids at low copy number; rop
>Addgene plasmid #14264 | pAG414GPD-ccdB-TAP | depositor full sequence | sequence record 7927 | Author sequence
GACGAAAGGGCCTCGTGATACGCCTATTTTTATAGGTTAATGTCATGATAATAATGGTTTCTTAGGACGG
ATCGCTTGCCTGTAACTTACACGCGCCTCGTATCTTTTAATGATGGAATAATTTGGGAATTTACTCTGTG
TTTATTTATTTTTATGTTTTGTATTTGGATTTTAGAAAGTAAATAAAGAAGGTAGAAGAGTTACGGAATG
AAGAAAAAAAAATAAACAAAGGTTTAAAAAATTTCAACAAAAAGCGTACTTTACATATATATTTATTAGA
CAAGAAAAGCAGATTAAATAGATATACATTCGATTAACGATAAGTAAAATGTAAAATCACAGGATTTTCG
TGTGTGGTCTTCTACACAGACAAGATGAAACAATTCGGCATTAATACCTGAGAGCAGGAAGAGCAAGATA
AAAGGTAGTATTTGTTGGCGATCCCCCTAGAGTCTTTTACATCTTCGGAAAACAAAAACTATTTTTTCTT
TAATTTCTTTTTTTACTTTCTATTTTTAATTTATATATTTATATTAAAAAATTTAAATTATAATTATTTT
TATAGCACGTGATGAAAAGGACCCAGGTGGCACTTTTCGGGGAAATGTGCGCGGAACCCCTATTTGTTTA
TTTTTCTAAATACATTCAAATATGTATCCGCTCATGAGACAATAACCCTGATAAATGCTTCAATAATATT
GAAAAAGGAAGAGTATGAGTATTCAACATTTCCGTGTCGCCCTTATTCCCTTTTTTGCGGCATTTTGCCT
TCCTGTTTTTGCTCACCCAGAAACGCTGGTGAAAGTAAAAGATGCTGAAGATCAGTTGGGTGCACGAGTG
GGTTACATCGAACTGGATCTCAACAGCGGTAAGATCCTTGAGAGTTTTCGCCCCGAAGAACGTTTTCCAA
TGATGAGCACTTTTAAAGTTCTGCTATGTGGCGCGGTATTATCCCGTATTGACGCCGGGCAAGAGCAACT
CGGTCGCCGCATACACTATTCTCAGAATGACTTGGTTGAGTACTCACCAGTCACAGAAAAGCATCTTACG
GATGGCATGACAGTAAGAGAATTATGCAGTGCTGCCATAACCATGAGTGATAACACTGCGGCCAACTTAC
TTCTGACAACGATCGGAGGACCGAAGGAGCTAACCGCTTTTTTGCACAACATGGGGGATCATGTAACTCG
CCTTGATCGTTGGGAACCGGAGCTGAATGAAGCCATACCAAACGACGAGCGTGACACCACGATGCCTGTA
GCAATGGCAACAACGTTGCGCAAACTATTAACTGGCGAACTACTTACTCTAGCTTCCCGGCAACAATTAA
TAGACTGGATGGAGGCGGATAAAGTTGCAGGACCACTTCTGCGCTCGGCCCTTCCGGCTGGCTGGTTTAT
TGCTGATAAATCTGGAGCCGGTGAGCGTGGGTCTCGCGGTATCATTGCAGCACTGGGGCCAGATGGTAAG
CCCTCCCGTATCGTAGTTATCTACACGACGGGGAGTCAGGCAACTATGGATGAACGAAATAGACAGATCG
CTGAGATAGGTGCCTCACTGATTAAGCATTGGTAACTGTCAGACCAAGTTTACTCATATATACTTTAGAT
TGATTTAAAACTTCATTTTTAATTTAAAAGGATCTAGGTGAAGATCCTTTTTGATAATCTCATGACCAAA
ATCCCTTAACGTGAGTTTTCGTTCCACTGAGCGTCAGACCCCGTAGAAAAGATCAAAGGATCTTCTTGAG
ATCCTTTTTTTCTGCGCGTAATCTGCTGCTTGCAAACAAAAAAACCACCGCTACCAGCGGTGGTTTGTTT
GCCGGATCAAGAGCTACCAACTCTTTTTCCGAAGGTAACTGGCTTCAGCAGAGCGCAGATACCAAATACT
GTCCTTCTAGTGTAGCCGTAGTTAGGCCACCACTTCAAGAACTCTGTAGCACCGCCTACATACCTCGCTC
TGCTAATCCTGTTACCAGTGGCTGCTGCCAGTGGCGATAAGTCGTGTCTTACCGGGTTGGACTCAAGACG
ATAGTTACCGGATAAGGCGCAGCGGTCGGGCTGAACGGGGGGTTCGTGCACACAGCCCAGCTTGGAGCGA
ACGACCTACACCGAACTGAGATACCTACAGCGTGAGCTATGAGAAAGCGCCACGCTTCCCGAAGGGAGAA
AGGCGGACAGGTATCCGGTAAGCGGCAGGGTCGGAACAGGAGAGCGCACGAGGGAGCTTCCAGGGGGAAA
CGCCTGGTATCTTTATAGTCCTGTCGGGTTTCGCCACCTCTGACTTGAGCGTCGATTTTTGTGATGCTCG
TCAGGGGGGCGGAGCCTATGGAAAAACGCCAGCAACGCGGCCTTTTTACGGTTCCTGGCCTTTTGCTGGC
CTTTTGCTCACATGTTCTTTCCTGCGTTATCCCCTGATTCTGTGGATAACCGTATTACCGCCTTTGAGTG
AGCTGATACCGCTCGCCGCAGCCGAACGACCGAGCGCAGCGAGTCAGTGAGCGAGGAAGCGGAAGAGCGC
CCAATACGCAAACCGCCTCTCCCCGCGCGTTGGCCGATTCATTAATGCAGCTGGCACGACAGGTTTCCCG
ACTGGAAAGCGGGCAGTGAGCGCAACGCAATTAATGTGAGTTACCTCACTCATTAGGCACCCCAGGCTTT
ACACTTTATGCTTCCGGCTCCTATGTTGTGTGGAATTGTGAGCGGATAACAATTTCACACAGGAAACAGC
TATGACCATGATTACGCCAAGCGCGCAATTAACCCTCACTAAAGGGAACAAAAGCTGGAGCTCTTCGAGT
TTATCATTATCAATACTCGCCATTTCAAAGAATACGTAAATAATTAATAGTAGTGATTTTCCTAACTTTA
TTTAGTCAAAAAATTAGCCTTTTAATTCTGCTGTAACCCGTACATGCCCAAAATAGGGGGCGGGTTACAC
AGAATATATAACACCGAAGGTGCCTGGGTGAACAGGTTTATTCCTGGCATCCACTAAATATAATGGAGCC
CGCTTTTTAAGCTGGCATCCAGAAAAAAAAAGAATCCCAGCACCAAAATATTGTTTTCTTCACCAACCAT
CAGTTCATAGGTCCATTCTCTTAGCGCAACTACAGAGAACAGGGGCACAAACAGGCAAAAAACGGGCACA
ACCTCAATGGAGTGATGCAACCTGCCTGGAGTAAATGATGACACAAGGCAATTGACCCACGCATGTATCT
ATCTCATTTTCTTACACCTTCTATTACCTTCTGCTCTCTCTGATTTGGAAAAAGCTGAAAAAAAAGGTTG
AAACCAGTTCCCTGAAATTATTCCCCTACTTGACTAATAAGTATATAAAGACGGTAGGTATTGATTGTAA
TTCTGTAAATCTATTTCTTAAACTTCTTAAATTCTACTTTTATAGTTAGTCTTTTTTTTAGTTTTAAAAC
ACCAGAACTTAGTTTCGACGGATTCTAGAACTAGTGGATCCCCCATCACAAGTTTGTACAAAAAAGCTGA
ACGAGAAACGTAAAATGATATAAATATCAATATATTAAATTAGATTTTGCATAAAAAACAGACTACATAA
TACTGTAAAACACAACATATCCAGTCACTATGGCGGCCGCATTAGGCACCCCAGGCTTTACACTTTATGC
TTCCGGCTCGTATAATGTGTGGATTTTGAGTTAGGATCCGTCGAGATTTTCAGGAGCTAAGGAAGCTAAA
ATGGAGAAAAAAATCACTGGATATACCACCGTTGATATATCCCAATGGCATCGTAAAGAACATTTTGAGG
CATTTCAGTCAGTTGCTCAATGTACCTATAACCAGACCGTTCAGCTGGATATTACGGCCTTTTTAAAGAC
CGTAAAGAAAAATAAGCACAAGTTTTATCCGGCCTTTATTCACATTCTTGCCCGCCTGATGAATGCTCAT
CCGGAATTCCGTATGGCAATGAAAGACGGTGAGCTGGTGATATGGGATAGTGTTCACCCTTGTTACACCG
TTTTCCATGAGCAAACTGAAACGTTTTCATCGCTCTGGAGTGAATACCACGACGATTTCCGGCAGTTTCT
ACACATATATTCGCAAGATGTGGCGTGTTACGGTGAAAACCTGGCCTATTTCCCTAAAGGGTTTATTGAG
AATATGTTTTTCGTCTCAGCCAATCCCTGGGTGAGTTTCACCAGTTTTGATTTAAACGTGGCCAATATGG
ACAACTTCTTCGCCCCCGTTTTCACCATGGGCAAATATTATACGCAAGGCGACAAGGTGCTGATGCCGCT
GGCGATTCAGGTTCATCATGCCGTCTGTGATGGCTTCCATGTCGGCAGAATGCTTAATGAATTACAACAG
TACTGCGATGAGTGGCAGGGCGGGGCGTAAACGCCGCGTGGATCCGGCTTACTAAAAGCCAGATAACAGT
ATGCGTATTTGCGCGCTGATTTTTGCGGTATAAGAATATATACTGATATGTATACCCGAAGTATGTCAAA
AAGAGGTATGCTATGAAGCAGCGTATTACAGTGACAGTTGACAGCGACAGCTATCAGTTGCTCAAGGCAT
ATATGATGTCAATATCTCCGGTCTGGTAAGCACAACCATGCAGAATGAAGCCCGTCGTCTGCGTGCCGAA
CGCTGGAAAGCGGAAAATCAGGAAGGGATGGCTGAGGTCGCCCGGTTTATTGAAATGAACGGCTCTTTTG
CTGACGAGAACAGGGGCTGGTGAAATGCAGTTTAAGGTTTACACCTATAAAAGAGAGAGCCGTTATCGTC
TGTTTGTGGATGTACAGAGTGATATTATTGACACGCCCGGGCGACGGATGGTGATCCCCCTGGCCAGTGC
ACGTCTGCTGTCAGATAAAGTCTCCCGTGAACTTTACCCGGTGGTGCATATCGGGGATGAAAGCTGGCGC
ATGATGACCACCGATATGGCCAGTGTGCCGGTCTCCGTTATCGGGGAAGAAGTGGCTGATCTCAGCCACC
GCGAAAATGACATCAAAAACGCCATTAACCTGATGTTCTGGGGAATATAAATGTCAGGCTCCCTTATACA
CAGCCAGTCTGCAGGTCGACCATAGTGACTGGATATGTTGTGTTTTACAGTATTATGTAGTCTGTTTTTT
ATGCAAAATCTAATTTAATATATTGATATTTATATCATTTTACGTTTCTCGTTCAGCTTTCTTGTACAAA
GTGGTGATGGGCTGCAGGAATTCGATATCAAGCTTATCGATAGGTGGACCAGGTGGTGGAATGAAGCGAC
GATGGAAAAAGAATTTCATAGCCGTCTCAGCAGCCAACCGCTTTAAGAAAATCTCATCCTCCGGGGCACT
TGATTATGGTACCCCAACTACTGCTTCTGAAAATCTATATTTTCAAGGTGAACTAAAAACTGCTGCTTTG
GCTCAACATGCGATTAAGGGTGAAGCTCAAAAACTTAATGACTCTCAAGCTCCAAAAGCTGATGCGCAAC
AAAATAACTTCAACAAAGATCAACAAAGCGCCTTCTATGAAATCTTGAACATGCCTAACTTAAACGAAGC
GCAACGTAACGGCTTCATTCAAAGTCTTAAAGACGACCCAAGCCAAAGCACTAACGTTTTAGGTGAAGCT
AAAAAATTAAACGAATCTCAAGCACCGAAAGCTGATAACAATTTCAACAAAGAACAACAAAATGCTTTCT
ATGAAATCTTGAATATGCCTAACTTAAACGAAGAACAACGCAATGGTTTCATCCAAAGCTTAAAAGATGA
CCCAAGCCAAAGTGCTAACCTATTGTCAGAAGCTAAAAAGTTAAATGAATCTCAAGCACCGAAAGCGGAT
AACAAATTCAACAAAGAACAACAAAATGCTTTCTATGAAATCTTACATTTACCTAACTTAAACGAAGAAC
AACGCAATGGTTTCATCCAAAGCCTAAAAGATGACCCAAGCCAAAGCGCTAACCTTTTAGCAGAAGCTAA
AAAGCTAAATGATGCTCAAGCACCAAAAGCTGACAACAAATTCAACAAAGAACAACAAAATGCTTTCTAT
GAAATTTTACATTTACCTAACTTAACTGAAGAACAACGTAACGGCTTCATCCAAAGCCTTAAAGACGATC
CTTCGGTGAGCAAAGAACAGTCACTCGAGTCATGTAATTAGTTATGTCACGCTTACATTCACGCCCTCCC
CCCACATCCGCTCTAACCGAAAAGGAAGGAGTTAGACAACCTGAAGTCTAGGTCCCTATTTATTTTTTTA
TAGTTATGTTAGTATTAAGAACGTTATTTATATTTCAAATTTTTCTTTTTTTTCTGTACAGACGCGTGTA
CGCATGTAACATTATACTGAAAACCTTGCTTGAGAAGGTTTTGGGACGCTCGAAGGCTTTAATTTGCGGC
CGGTACCCAATTCGCCCTATAGTGAGTCGTATTACGCGCGCTCACTGGCCGTCGTTTTACAACGTCGTGA
CTGGGAAAACCCTGGCGTTACCCAACTTAATCGCCTTGCAGCACATCCCCCTTTCGCCAGCTGGCGTAAT
AGCGAAGAGGCCCGCACCGATCGCCCTTCCCAACAGTTGCGCAGCCTGAATGGCGAATGGCGCG
[124 nt withheld, positions 6575-6698]
C
[91 nt withheld, positions 6700-6790]
A
[49 nt withheld, positions 6792-6840]
CCTTTGACGTTGGAGTCCACGTTCTTT
[37 nt withheld, positions 6868-6904]
ACCCTATCTCGGTCTATTCTTTTGATTTATAAGGGATTTTGCCGATTTCGGCCTATTGGTTAAAAAATGA
GCTGATTTAACAAAAATTTAACGCGAATTTTAACAAAATATTAACGTTTACAATTTCCTGATGCGGTATT
TTCTCCTTACGCATCTGTGCGGTATTTCACACCGCATAGGCAAGTGCACAAACAATACTTAAATAAATAC
TACTCAGTAATAACCTATTTCTTAGCATTTTTGACGAAATTTGCTATTTTGTTAGAGTCTTTTACACCAT
TTGTCTCCACACCTCCGCTTACATCAACACCAATAACGCCATTTAATCTAAGCGCATCACCAACATTTTC
TGGCGTCAGTCCACCAGCTAACATAAAATGTAAGCTTTCGGGGCTCTCTTGCCTTCCAACCCAGTCAGAA
ATCGAGTTCCAATCCAAAAGTTCACCTGTCCCACCTGCTTCTGAATCAAACAAGGGAATAAACGAATGAG
GTTTCTGTGAAGCTGCACTGAGTAGTATGTTGCAGTCTTTTGGAAATACGAGTCTTTTAATAACTGGCAA
ACCGAGGAACTCTTGGTATTCTTGCCACGACTCATCTCCATGCAGTTGGACGATATCAATGCCGTAATCA
TTGACCAGAGCCAAAACATCCTCCTTAGGTTGATTACGAAACACGCCAACCAAGTATTTCGGAGTGCCTG
AACTATTTTTATATGCTTTTACAAGACTTGAAATTTTCCTTGCAATAACCGGGTCAATTGTTCTCTTTCT
ATTGGGCACACATATAATACCCAGCAAGTCAGCATCGGAATCTAGAGCACATTCTGCGGCCTCTGTGCTC
TGCAAGCCGCAAACTTTCACCAATGGACCAGAACTACCTGTGAAATTAATAACAGACATACTCCAAGCTG
CCTTTGTGTGCTTAATCACGTATACTCACGTGCTCAATAGTCACCAATGCCCTCCCTCTTGGCCCTCTCC
TTTTCTTTTTTCGACCGAATTAATTCTTAATCGGCAAAAAAAGAAAAGCTCCGGATCAAGATTGTACGTA
AGGTGACAAGCTATTTTTCAATAAAGAATATCTTCCACTACTGCCATCTGGCGTCATAACTGCAAAGTAC
ACATATATTACGATGCTGTCTATTAAATGCTTCCTATATTATATATATAGTAATGTCGTTTATGGTGCAC
TCTCAGTACAATCTGCTCTGATGCCGCATAGTTAAGCCAGCCCCGACACCCGCCAACACCCGCTGACGCG
CCCTGACGGGCTTGTCTGCTCCCGGCATCCGCTTACAGACAAGCTGTGACCGTCTCCGGGAGCTGCATGT
GTCAGAGGTTTTCACCGTCATCACCGAAACGCGCGA
