>Addgene plasmid #14264 | pAG414GPD-ccdB-TAP | addgene partial sequence | sequence record 20749 | 14264 with GW5
GCATAAAGTGTAAAGCCTGGGGGTGCCTAATGCGGCCGCCATAGTGACTGGATATGTTGTGTTTTACAGT
ATTATGTAGTCTGTTTTTTATGCAAAATCTAATTTAATATATTGATATTTATATCATTTTACGTTTCTCG
TTCAGCTTTTTTGTACAAACTTGTGATGGGGGATCCACTAGTTCTAGAATCCGTCGAAACTAAGTTCTGG
TGTTTTAAAACTAAAAAAAAGACTAACTATAAAAGTAGAATTTAAGAAGTTTAAGAAATAGATTTACAGA
ATTACAATCAATACCTACCGTCTTTATATACTTATTAGTCAAGTAGGGGAATAATTTCAGGGAACTGGTT
TCAACCTTTTTTTTCAGCTTTTTCCAAATCAGAGAGAGCAGAAGGTAATAGAAGGTGTAAGAAAATGAGA
TAGATACATGCGTGGGTCAATTGCCTTGTGTCATCATTTACTCCAGGCAGGTTGCATCACTCCATTGAGG
TTGTGCCCGTTTTTTGCCTGTTTGTGCCCCTGTTCTCTGT
