>Addgene plasmid #14264 | pAG414GPD-ccdB-TAP | addgene partial sequence | sequence record 20750 | 14264 with pRS_marker
GGAAGCATTTAATAGAACAGCATCGTAATATATGTGTACTTTGCAGTTATGACGCCAGATGGCAGTAGTG
GAAGATATTCTTTATTGAAAAATAGCTTGTCACCTTACGTACAATCTTGATCCGGAGCTTTTCTTTTTTT
GCCGATTAAGAATTAATTCGGTCGAAAAAAGAAAAGGAGAGGGCCAAGAGGGAGGGCATTGGTGACTATT
GAGCACGTGAGTATACGTGATTAAGCACACAAAGGCAGCTTGGAGTATGTCTGTTATTAATTTCACAGGT
AGTTCTGGTCCATTGGTGAAAGTTTGCGGCTTGCAGAGCACAGAGGCCGCAGAATGTGCTCTAGATTCCG
ATGCTGACTTGCTGGGTATTATATGTGTGCCCAATAGAAAGAGAACAATTGACCCGGTTATTGCAAGGAA
AATTTCAAGTCTTGTAAAAGCATATAAAAATAGTTCAGGCACTCCGAAATACTTGGTTGGCGTGTTTCGT
AATCAACCTAAGGAGGATGTTTTGGCTCTGGTCAATGATTACGGCATTGATATCGTCCAACTGCATGGAG
ATGAGTCGTGGCAAGAATACCAAGAGTTCCTCGGTTTGCCAGT
