>Addgene plasmid #14264 | pAG414GPD-ccdB-TAP | addgene partial sequence | sequence record 20751 | 14264 with GW3
GAGAAGTGGCTGATCTCAGCCACCGCGAAAATGACATCAAAAACGCCATTAACCTGATGTTCTGGGGAAT
ATAAATGTCAGGCTCCCTTATACACAGCCAGTCTGCAGGTCGACCATAGTGACTGGATATGTTGTGTTTT
ACAGTATTATGTAGTCTGTTTTTTATGCAAAATCTAATTTAATATATTGATATTTATATCATTTTACGTT
TCTCGTTCAGCTTTCTTGTACAAAGTGGTGATGGGCTGCAGGAATTCGATATCAAGCTTATCGATAGGTG
GACCAGGTGGTGGAATGAAGCGACGATGGAAAAAGAATTTCATAGCCGTCTCAGCAGCCAACCGCTTTAA
GAAAATCTCATCCTCCGGGGCACTTGATTATGGTACCCCAACTACTGCTTCTGAAAATCTATATTTTCAA
GGTGAACTAAAAACTGCTGCTTTGGCTCAACATGCGATTAAGGGTGAAGCTCAAAAACTTAATGACTCTC
AAGCTCCAAAAGCTGATGCGCAACAAAATAACTTCAACAAAGATCAACAAAGCGCCTTCTATGAAATCTT
GAACATGCCTAACTTAAACGAAGCGCAACGTAACGGCTTCATTCAAAGTCTTAAACACGACCCAAGCC
